Addgene plasmid #204578: p3xFLAG-p62 var2 PB1mut
Purpose: Expresses 3xFLAG-p62 var2 PB1mut in mammalian cells
Depositing lab: Masaaki Komatsu. Depositing organization: Juntendo University. Publication: Negative regulation of the Keap1-Nrf2 pathway by a p62/Sqstm1 splicing variant. Kageyama S, Saito T, Obata M, Koide RH, Ichimura Y, Komatsu M. Mol Cell Biol. 2018 Jan 16. pii: MCB.00642-17. doi: 10.1128/MCB.00642-17. PubMed 29339380.
Backbone
  Vector backbone: p3_FLAG-CMV14
  Vector type: Mammalian Expression
Growth in bacteria
  Bacterial resistance: Ampicillin, 100 μg/mL
  Growth temperature: 37°C
  Growth strain: DH5alpha
  Copy number: High Copy
Gene/Insert
  Gene/Insert name: p62
  Species: M. musculus (mouse)
  Mutation: K7A/D69A
  Entrez Gene: Sqstm1 (a.k.a. A170, OSF-6, Osi, STAP, STONE14, p62)
  Cloning method: Restriction Enzyme; 5′ cloning site Unknown (unknown if destroyed); 3′ cloning site Unknown (unknown if destroyed)
Terms and licenses: Academic/Nonprofit Terms; Industry Terms: Not Available to Industry
How to cite: p3xFLAG-p62 var2 PB1mut was a gift from Masaaki Komatsu (Addgene plasmid # 204578 ; http://n2t.net/addgene:204578 ; RRID:Addgene_204578)
