[The description below was written by a language model from this plasmid's Addgene catalogue record and pLannotate feature annotations shown in this document.]
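Description:
p3xFLAG-p62 var2 PB1mut is a mammalian expression plasmid of about 6.5 kb that produces mouse p62/Sqstm1 carrying a 3xFLAG epitope tag. It is propagated in E. coli through a high-copy ColE1/pUC-type origin and selected with ampicillin via the β-lactamase gene. Remnants of a lac promoter/operator region and a pBR322 bom fragment are also present in the bacterial portion. The catalogue lists the backbone as p3xFLAG-CMV14. The annotated sequence, however, places the 3xFLAG coding region upstream of the insert, so the tag is N-terminal. It also contains a downstream IRES-puromycin cassette, and these two points suggest an architecture somewhat different from what the backbone name implies.

Expression is driven by the human CMV immediate-early enhancer and promoter, with a T7 promoter lying just downstream of it. The 3xFLAG tag, which includes an enterokinase cleavage site, is followed by the Sqstm1 coding sequence. This sequence is annotated as a fragment relative to the reference mouse protein, consistent with the "var2" splicing variant named in the record. The insert carries K7A and D69A substitutions, described as a PB1 mutant. The PB1 domain mediates p62 self-oligomerization, so these changes are generally used to disrupt that function. Downstream lie a chimeric intron, an EMCV IRES and the puromycin N-acetyltransferase gene, ending in SV40 polyadenylation signals. The tagged protein and puromycin resistance should therefore come from a single bicistronic transcript, allowing selection of expressing cells.

The associated publication concerns regulation of the Keap1-Nrf2 pathway by a p62 splice variant. The construct is thus suited to detecting or immunoprecipitating an oligomerization-defective form of that variant in transfected mammalian cells. The cloning sites are not recorded.
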