Features (pLannotate 1.2.2; 21 found; start..end, strand, type, name):
     96..475     +  enhancer       CMV enhancer: human cytomegalovirus immediate early enhancer
    476..679     +  promoter       CMV promoter: human cytomegalovirus (CMV) immediate early promoter
    675..708     +  LTR            5' LTR (truncated) (fragment): truncated 5' long terminal repeat (LTR) from HIV-1
    724..742     +  promoter       T7 promoter: promoter for bacteriophage T7 RNA polymerase
    840..905     +  CDS            3xFLAG: three tandem FLAG® epitope tags, followed by an enterokinase cleavage site
    921..2132    +  CDS            Sqstm1 (fragment): SQSTM_MOUSE - Also known as A170, STAP. Experimental evidence at protein level: Swiss-Prot protein existence level 1. Autophagy receptor required for selective macroautophagy (aggrephagy). Functions as a bridge between polyubiquitinated cargo and autophagosomes. Interacts directly with both the cargo to become degraded and an autophagy modifier of the MAP1 LC3 family. Required both for the formation and autophagic degradation of polyubiquitin- containing bodies, called ALIS (aggresome-like induced structures) and links ALIS to the autophagic machinery. Involved in midbody ring degradation (By
   2208..2437    +  intron         chimeric intron: chimera between introns from adenovirus and immunoglobulin heavy chain genes
   2620..3082    +  misc_feature   IRES: internal ribosome entry site (IRES) of the encephalomyocarditis virus (EMCV)
   3115..3714    +  CDS            PuroR: puromycin N-acetyltransferase; pac from Streptomyces alboniger; confers resistance to puromycin
   3764..3829    +  CDS            dmpM (fragment): DMPM_STRAD - Protein inferred from homology: Swiss-Prot protein existence level 3. From Streptomyces alboniger.
   3845..3929    +  CDS            large T antigen (fragment): large T antigen from SV40 (simian virus 40)
   3952..4073    +  polyA_signal   SV40 poly(A) signal: SV40 polyadenylation signal
   4087..4138    +  polyA_signal   SV40 poly(A) signal (fragment): SV40 polyadenylation signal
   4202..4218    -  protein_bind   lac operator: The lac repressor binds to the lac operator to inhibit transcription in E. coli. This inhibition can be relieved by adding lactose or isopropyl-β-D-thiogalactopyranoside (IPTG). lac repressor encoded by lacI
   4226..4256    -  promoter       lac promoter: promoter for the E. coli lac operon
   4271..4292    -  protein_bind   CAP binding site: CAP binding activates transcription in the presence of cAMP. E. coli catabolite activator protein
   4305..4397    -  CDS            lacI (fragment): lac repressor; lacI; The lac repressor binds to the lac operator to inhibit transcription in E. coli. This inhibition can be relieved by adding lactose or isopropyl-β-D-thiogalactopyranoside (IPTG).
   4580..5168    -  rep_origin     ori: high-copy-number ColE1/pMB1/pBR322/pUC origin of replication
   5339..6199    -  CDS            AmpR: β-lactamase; bla; confers resistance to ampicillin, carbenicillin, and related antibiotics
   6200..6304    -  promoter       AmpR promoter: bla
   6363..6415    -  misc_feature   bom (fragment): basis of mobility region from pBR322
>Addgene plasmid #204578 | p3xFLAG-p62 var2 PB1mut | addgene full sequence | sequence record 415624 | Addgene NGS Result
AACAAGGCAAGGCTTGACCGACAATTGCATGAAGAATCTGCTTAGGGTTAGGCGTTTTGCGCTGCTTCGC
GATGTACGGGCCAGATATACGCGTTGACATTGATTATTGACTAGTTATTAATAGTAATCAATTACGGGGT
CATTAGTTCATAGCCCATATATGGAGTTCCGCGTTACATAACTTACGGTAAATGGCCCGCCTGGCTGACC
GCCCAACGACCCCCGCCCATTGACGTCAATAATGACGTATGTTCCCATAGTAACGCCAATAGGGACTTTC
CATTGACGTCAATGGGTGGAGTATTTACGGTAAACTGCCCACTTGGCAGTACATCAAGTGTATCATATGC
CAAGTACGCCCCCTATTGACGTCAATGACGGTAAATGGCCCGCCTGGCATTATGCCCAGTACATGACCTT
ATGGGACTTTCCTACTTGGCAGTACATCTACGTATTAGTCATCGCTATTACCATGGTGATGCGGTTTTGG
CAGTACATCAATGGGCGTGGATAGCGGTTTGACTCACGGGGATTTCCAAGTCTCCACCCCATTGACGTCA
ATGGGAGTTTGTTTTGGCACCAAAATCAACGGGACTTTCCAAAATGTCGTAACAACTCCGCCCCATTGAC
GCAAATGGGCGGTAGGCGTGTACGGTGGGAGGTCTATATAAGCAGAGCTCTCTGGCTAACTAGAGAACCC
ACTGCTTACTGGCTTATCGAAATTAATACGACTCACTATAGGGAGACCCAAGCTTGGTACCGAGCTCGGA
TCGATATCTGCGGCCTAGCTAGCGCTTAAGGCCTGTTAACCGGTCGTACGTCTCCGGATTCGAATTATGG
ACTACAAAGACCATGACGGTGATTATAAAGATCATGACATCGATTACAAGGATGACGATGACAAGGAATT
CGCCGCCACCATGGCGTCGTTCACGGTGGCCGCCTATCTTCTGGGCAAGGAGGAGGCGACCCGCGAGATC
CGCCGCTTCAGCTTCTGCTTCAGCCCGGAGCCGGAGGCGGAAGCCCAAGCCGCGGCCGGCCCGGGGCCCT
GCGAGAGGCTGCTGAGCCGAGTGGCTGTGCTGTTCCCCACGCTGAGGCCTGGCGGCTTCCAGGCGCACTA
CCGCGCCGAGGATGGGGACTTGGTTGCCTTTTCCAGTGATGAGGAGCTGACAATGGCTATGTCCTATGTG
AAAGATGACATCTTCCGCATCTACATTAAAGAGAAGAAGGAGTGCCGGCGGGAACATCGCCCACCATGTG
CTCAGGAGGCACCCCGAAACATGGTGCACCCCAATGTGATCTGTGATGGTTGCAACGGGCCTGTGGTGGG
AACTCGCTATAAGTGCAGTGTGTGCCCAGACTACGACCTGTGCAGCGTGTGCGAGGGGAAGGGCCTGCAC
AGGGAACACAGCAAGCTCATCTTTCCCAACCCCTTTGGCCACCTCTCTGATAGCTTCTCTCATAGCCGCT
GGCTTCGGAAGCTGAAACATGGACACTTTGGCTGGCCTGGCTGGGAGATGGGCCCACCGGGGAACTGGAG
CCCACGTCCTCCTCGTGCAGGGGATGGCCGCCCTTGCCCTACAGCTGAGTCAGCTTCTGCTCCACCAGAA
GATCCCAATGTCAATTTCCTGAAGAATGTGGGGGAGAGTGTGGCAGCTGCCCTCAGCCCTCTAGGCATTG
AGGTTGACATTGATGTGGAACATGGAGGGAAGAGAAGCCGCCTGACACCCACTACCCCAGAAAGTTCCAG
CACAGGCACAGAAGACAAGAGTAACACTCAGCCAAGCAGCTGCTCTTCGGAAGTCAGCAAACCTGACGGG
GCTGGGGAGGGCCCTGCTCAGTCTCTGACAGAGCAAATGAAAAAGATAGCCTTGGAGTCGGTGGGACAGC
CAGAGGAACAGATGGAGTCGGGAAACTGCTCAGGAGGAGACGATGACTGGACACATTTGTCTTCAAAAGA
AGTGGACCCATCTACAGAGGCTGATCCCCGGCTGATTGAGTCCCTCTCCCAGATGCTGTCCATGGGTTTC
TCGGATGAAGGCGGCTGGCTCACCAGGCTCCTACAGACCAAGAATTACGACATCGGGGCTGCTCTGGACA
CGATCCAGTATTCGAAGCACCCTCCACCATTGTGACTCGAGGGCCGCATAGATAACTGATCCAGTGTGCT
GGAATTAATTCGCTGTCTGCGAGGGCCAGCTGTTGGGGTGAGTACTCCCTCTCAAAAGCGGGCATGACTT
CTGCGCTAAGATTGTCAGTTTCCAAAAACGAGGAGGATTTGATATTCACCTGGCCCGCGGTGATGCCTTT
GAGGGTGGCCGCGTCCATCTGGTCAGAAAAGACAATCTTTTTGTTGTCAAGCTTGAGGTGTGGCAGGCTT
GAGATCTGGCCATACACTTGAGTGACAATGACATCCACTTTGCCTTTCTCTCCACAGGTGTCCACTCCCA
GGTCCAACTGCAGGTCGAGCATGCATCTAGGGCGGCCAATTCCGCCCCTCTCCCCCCCCCCCTCTCCCTC
CCCCCCCCCTAACGTTACTGGCCGAAGCCGCTTGGAATAAGGCCGGTGTGCGTTTGTCTATATGTTATTT
TCCACCATATTGCCGTCTTTTGGCAATGTGAGGGCCCGGAAACCTGGCCCTGTCTTCTTGACGAGCATTC
CTAGGGGTCTTTCCCCTCTCGCCAAAGGAATGCAAGGTCTGTTGAATGTCGTGAAGGAAGCAGTTCCTCT
GGAAGCTTCTTGAAGACAAACAACGTCTGTAGCGACCCTTTGCAGGCAGCGGAACCCCCCACCTGGCGAC
AGGTGCCTCTGCGGCCAAAAGCCACGTGTATAAGATACACCTGCAAAGGCGGCACAACCCCAGTGCCACG
TTGTGAGTTGGATAGTTGTGGAAAGAGTCAAATGGCTCTCCTCAAGCGTATTCAACAAGGGGCTGAAGGA
TGCCCAGAAGGTACCCCATTGTATGGGATCTGATCTGGGGCCTCGGTGCACATGCTTTACATGTGTTTAG
TCGAGGTTAAAAAAACGTCTAGGCCCCCCGAACCACGGGGACGTGGTTTTCCTTTGAAAAACACGATGAT
AAGCTTGCCACAACCCACAAGGAGACGACCTTCCATGACCGAGTACAAGCCCACGGTGCGCCTCGCCACC
CGCGACGACGTCCCCCGGGCCGTACGCACCCTCGCCGCCGCGTTCGCCGACTACCCCGCCACGCGCCACA
CCGTCGACCCGGACCGCCACATCGAGCGGGTCACCGAGCTGCAAGAACTCTTCCTCACGCGCGTCGGGCT
CGACATCGGCAAGGTGTGGGTCGCGGACGACGGCGCCGCGGTGGCGGTCTGGACCACGCCGGAGAGCGTC
GAAGCGGGGGCGGTGTTCGCCGAGATCGGCCCGCGCATGGCCGAGTTGAGCGGTTCCCGGCTGGCCGCGC
AGCAACAGATGGAAGGCCTCCTGGCGCCGCACCGGCCCAAGGAGCCCGCGTGGTTCCTGGCCACCGTCGG
CGTCTCGCCCGACCACCAGGGCAAGGGTCTGGGCAGCGCCGTCGTGCTCCCCGGAGTGGAGGCGGCCGAG
CGCGCCGGGGTGCCCGCCTTCCTGGAGACCTCCGCGCCCCGCAACCTCCCCTTCTACGAGCGGCTCGGCT
TCACCGTCACCGCCGACGTCGAGGTGCCCGAAGGACCGCGCACCTGGTGCATGACCCGCAAGCCCGGTGC
CTGACGCCCGCCCCACGACCCGCAGCGCCCGACCGAAAGGAGCGCACGACCCCATGGCTCCGACCGAAGC
CACCCGGGGCGGCCCCGCCGACCCCGCACCCGCCCCCGAGGCCCACCGACTCTAGCTAGATAACTGATCA
TAATCAGCCATACCACATTTGTAGAGGTTTTACTTGCTTTAAAAAACCTCCCACACCTCCCCCTGAACCT
GAAACATAAAATGAATGCAATTGTTGTTGTTAACTTGTTTATTGCAGCTTATAATGGTTACAAATAAAGC
AATAGCATCACAAATTTCACAAATAAAGCATTTTTTTCACTGCATTCTAGTTGTGGTTTGTCCAAACTCA
TCAATGTATCTTAACGCTCGATCGAGTGCATTCTAGTTGTGGTTTGTCCAAACTCATCAATGTATCTTAT
CATGTCTGTATACCGTCGACCTCTAGCTAGAGCTTGGCGTAATCATGGTCATAGCTGTTTCCTGTGTGAA
ATTGTTATCCGCTCACAATTCCACACAACATACGAGCCGGAAGCATAAAGTGTAAAGCCTGGGGTGCCTA
ATGAGTGAGCTAACTCACATTAATTGCGTTGCGCTCACTGCCCGCTTTCCAGTCGGGAAACCTGTCGTGC
CAGCTGCATTAATGAATCGGCCAACGCGCGGGGAGAGGCGGTTTGCGTATTGGGCGCTCTTCCGCTTCCT
CGCTCACTGACTCGCTGCGCTCGGTCGTTCGGCTGCGGCGAGCGGTATCAGCTCACTCAAAGGCGGTAAT
ACGGTTATCCACAGAATCAGGGGATAACGCAGGAAAGAACATGTGAGCAAAAGGCCAGCAAAAGGCCAGG
AACCGTAAAAAGGCCGCGTTGCTGGCGTTTTTCCATAGGCTCCGCCCCCCTGACGAGCATCACAAAAATC
GACGCTCAAGTCAGAGGTGGCGAAACCCGACAGGACTATAAAGATACCAGGCGTTTCCCCCTGGAAGCTC
CCTCGTGCGCTCTCCTGTTCCGACCCTGCCGCTTACCGGATACCTGTCCGCCTTTCTCCCTTCGGGAAGC
GTGGCGCTTTCTCATAGCTCACGCTGTAGGTATCTCAGTTCGGTGTAGGTCGTTCGCTCCAAGCTGGGCT
GTGTGCACGAACCCCCCGTTCAGCCCGACCGCTGCGCCTTATCCGGTAACTATCGTCTTGAGTCCAACCC
GGTAAGACACGACTTATCGCCACTGGCAGCAGCCACTGGTAACAGGATTAGCGGAGCGAGGTATGTAGGC
GGTGCTACAGAGTTCTTGAAGTGGTGGCCTAACTACGGCTACACTAGAAGAACAGTATTTGGTATCTGCG
CTCTGCTGAAGCCAGTTACCTTCGGAAAAAGAGTTGGTAGCTCTTGATCCGGCAAACAAACCACCGCTGG
TAGCGGTGGTTTTTTTGTTTGCAAGCAGCAGATTACGCGCAGAAAAAAAGGATCTCAAGAAGATCCTTTG
ATCTTTTCTACGGGGTCTGACGCTCAGTGGAACGAAAACTCACGTTAAGGGATTTTGGTCATGAGATTAT
CAAAAAGGATCTTCACCTAGATCCTTTTAAATTAAAAATGAAGTTTTAAATCAATCTAAAGTATATATGA
GTAAACTTGGTCTGACAGTTACCAATGCTTAATCAGTGAGGCACCTATCTCAGCGATCTGTCTATTTCGT
TCATCCATAGTTGCCTGACTCCCCGTCGTGTAGATAACTACGATACGGGAGGGCTTACCATCTGGCCCCA
GTGCTGCAATGATACCGCGAGACCCACGCTCACCGGCTCCAGATTTATCAGCAATAAACCAGCCAGCCGG
AAGGGCCGAGCGCAGAAGTGGTCCTGCAACTTTATCCGCCTCCATCCAGTCTATTAATTGTTGCCGGGAA
GCTAGAGTAAGTAGTTCGCCAGTTAATAGTTTGCGCAACGTTGTTGCCATTGCTACAGGCATCGTGGTGT
CACGCTCGTCGTTTGGTATGGCTTCATTCAGCTCCGGTTCCCAACGATCAAGGCGAGTTACATGATCCCC
CATGTTGTGCAAAAAAGCGGTTAGCTCCTTCGGTCCTCCGATCGTTGTCAGAAGTAAGTTGGCCGCAGTG
TTATCACTCATGGTTATGGCAGCACTGCATAATTCTCTTACTGTCATGCCATCCGTAAGATGCTTTTCTG
TGACTGGTGAGTACTCAACCAAGTCATTCTGAGAATAGTGTATGCGGCGACCGAGTTGCTCTTGCCCGGC
GTCAATACGGGATAATACCGCGCCACATAGCAGAACTTTAAAAGTGCTCATCATTGGAAAACGTTCTTCG
GGGCGAAAACTCTCAAGGATCTTACCGCTGTTGAGATCCAGTTCGATGTAACCCACTCGTGCACCCAACT
GATCTTCAGCATCTTTTACTTTCACCAGCGTTTCTGGGTGAGCAAAAACAGGAAGGCAAAATGCCGCAAA
AAAGGGAATAAGGGCGACACGGAAATGTTGAATACTCATACTCTTCCTTTTTCAATATTATTGAAGCATT
TATCAGGGTTATTGTCTCATGAGCGGATACATATTTGAATGTATTTAGAAAAATAAACAAATAGGGGTTC
CGCGCACATTTCCCCGAAAAGTGCCACCTGACGTCGACGGATCGGGAGATCTCCCGATCCCCTATGGTGC
ACTCTCAGTACAATCTGCTCTGATGCCGCATAGTTAAGCCAGTATCTGCTCCCTGCTTGTGTGTTGGAGG
TCGCTGAGTAGTGCGCGAGCAAAATTTAAGCTAC
