>Addgene plasmid #204578 | p3xFLAG-p62 var2 PB1mut | depositor partial sequence | sequence record 397105 | p3xFLAG-p62 var2 PB1mut sequence 1215 bps
ATGGCGTCGTTCACGGTGGCCGCCTATCTTCTGGGCAAGGAGGAGGCGACCCGCGAGATCCGCCGCTTCA
GCTTCTGCTTCAGCCCGGAGCCGGAGGCGGAAGCCCAAGCCGCGGCCGGCCCGGGGCCCTGCGAGAGGCT
GCTGAGCCGAGTGGCTGTGCTGTTCCCCACGCTGAGGCCTGGCGGCTTCCAGGCGCACTACCGCGCCGAG
GATGGGGACTTGGTTGCCTTTTCCAGTGATGAGGAGCTGACAATGGCTATGTCCTATGTGAAAGATGACA
TCTTCCGCATCTACATTAAAGAGAAGAAGGAGTGCCGGCGGGAACATCGCCCACCATGTGCTCAGGAGGC
ACCCCGAAACATGGTGCACCCCAATGTGATCTGTGATGGTTGCAACGGGCCTGTGGTGGGAACTCGCTAT
AAGTGCAGTGTGTGCCCAGACTACGACCTGTGCAGCGTGTGCGAGGGGAAGGGCCTGCACAGGGAACACA
GCAAGCTCATCTTTCCCAACCCCTTTGGCCACCTCTCTGATAGCTTCTCTCATAGCCGCTGGCTTCGGAA
GCTGAAACATGGACACTTTGGCTGGCCTGGCTGGGAGATGGGCCCACCGGGGAACTGGAGCCCACGTCCT
CCTCGTGCAGGGGATGGCCGCCCTTGCCCTACAGCTGAGTCAGCTTCTGCTCCACCAGAAGATCCCAATG
TCAATTTCCTGAAGAATGTGGGGGAGAGTGTGGCAGCTGCCCTCAGCCCTCTAGGCATTGAGGTTGACAT
TGATGTGGAACATGGAGGGAAGAGAAGCCGCCTGACACCCACTACCCCAGAAAGTTCCAGCACAGGCACA
GAAGACAAGAGTAACACTCAGCCAAGCAGCTGCTCTTCGGAAGTCAGCAAACCTGACGGGGCTGGGGAGG
GCCCTGCTCAGTCTCTGACAGAGCAAATGAAAAAGATAGCCTTGGAGTCGGTGGGACAGCCAGAGGAACA
GATGGAGTCGGGAAACTGCTCAGGAGGAGACGATGACTGGACACATTTGTCTTCAAAAGAAGTGGACCCA
TCTACAGAGGCTGATCCCCGGCTGATTGAGTCCCTCTCCCAGATGCTGTCCATGGGTTTCTCGGATGAAG
GCGGCTGGCTCACCAGGCTCCTACAGACCAAGAATTACGACATCGGGGCTGCTCTGGACACGATCCAGTA
TTCGAAGCACCCTCCACCATTGTGA
